>Addgene plasmid #41239 | TAL3065 | depositor partial sequence | sequence record 54878 | TAL3065 sequence 2430 bps
TCTAGAGCTAGCACCATGGACTACAAAGACCATGACGGTGATTATAAAGATCATGACATCGATTACAAGG
ATGACGATGACAAGATGGCCCCCAAGAAGAAGAGGAAGGTGGGCATTCACCGCGGGGTACCTATGGTGGA
CTTGAGGACACTCGGTTATTCGCAACAGCAACAGGAGAAAATCAAGCCTAAGGTCAGGAGCACCGTCGCG
CAACACCACGAGGCGCTTGTGGGGCATGGCTTCACTCATGCGCATATTGTCGCGCTTTCACAGCACCCTG
CGGCGCTTGGGACGGTGGCTGTCAAATACCAAGATATGATTGCGGCCCTGCCCGAAGCCACGCACGAGGC
AATTGTAGGGGTCGGTAAACAGTGGTCGGGAGCGCGAGCACTTGAGGCGCTGCTGACTGTGGCGGGTGAG
CTTAGGGGGCCTCCGCTCCAGCTCGACACCGGGCAGCTGCTGAAGATCGCGAAGAGAGGGGGAGTAACAG
CGGTAGAGGCAGTGCACGCCTGGCGCAATGCGCTCACCGGGGCCCCCTTGAACCTGACCCCAGACCAGGT
AGTCGCAATCGCGAACAATAATGGGGGAAAGCAAGCCCTGGAAACCGTGCAAAGGTTGTTGCCGGTCCTT
TGTCAAGACCACGGCCTTACACCGGAGCAAGTCGTGGCCATTGCAAGCAACATCGGTGGCAAACAGGCTC
TTGAGACGGTTCAGAGACTTCTCCCAGTTCTCTGTCAAGCCCACGGGCTGACTCCCGATCAAGTTGTAGC
GATTGCGTCGAACATTGGAGGGAAACAAGCATTGGAGACTGTCCAACGGCTCCTTCCCGTGTTGTGTCAA
GCCCACGGTTTGACGCCTGCACAAGTGGTCGCCATCGCCAACAACAACGGCGGTAAGCAGGCGCTGGAAA
CAGTACAGCGCCTGCTGCCTGTACTGTGCCAGGATCATGGACTGACCCCAGACCAGGTAGTCGCAATCGC
GTCGAACATTGGGGGAAAGCAAGCCCTGGAAACCGTGCAAAGGTTGTTGCCGGTCCTTTGTCAAGACCAC
GGCCTTACACCGGAGCAAGTCGTGGCCATTGCAAGCAACATCGGTGGCAAACAGGCTCTTGAGACGGTTC
AGAGACTTCTCCCAGTTCTCTGTCAAGCCCACGGGCTGACTCCCGATCAAGTTGTAGCGATTGCGTCGAA
CATTGGAGGGAAACAAGCATTGGAGACTGTCCAACGGCTCCTTCCCGTGTTGTGTCAAGCCCACGGTTTG
ACGCCTGCACAAGTGGTCGCCATCGCCTCCAATATTGGCGGTAAGCAGGCGCTGGAAACAGTACAGCGCC
TGCTGCCTGTACTGTGCCAGGATCATGGACTGACCCCAGACCAGGTAGTCGCAATCGCGAACAATAATGG
GGGAAAGCAAGCCCTGGAAACCGTGCAAAGGTTGTTGCCGGTCCTTTGTCAAGACCACGGCCTTACACCG
GAGCAAGTCGTGGCCATTGCAAGCAACATCGGTGGCAAACAGGCTCTTGAGACGGTTCAGAGACTTCTCC
CAGTTCTCTGTCAAGCCCACGGGCTGACTCCCGATCAAGTTGTAGCGATTGCGTCGCATGACGGAGGGAA
ACAAGCATTGGAGACTGTCCAACGGCTCCTTCCCGTGTTGTGTCAAGCCCACGGTTTGACGCCTGCACAA
GTGGTCGCCATCGCCTCGAATGGCGGCGGTAAGCAGGCGCTGGAAACAGTACAGCGCCTGCTGCCTGTAC
TGTGCCAGGATCATGGACTGACCCCAGACCAGGTAGTCGCAATCGCGTCACATGACGGGGGAAAGCAAGC
CCTGGAAACCGTGCAAAGGTTGTTGCCGGTCCTTTGTCAAGACCACGGCCTTACACCGGAGCAAGTCGTG
GCCATTGCAAGCAATGGGGGTGGCAAACAGGCTCTTGAGACGGTTCAGAGACTTCTCCCAGTTCTCTGTC
AAGCCCACGGGCTGACTCCCGATCAAGTTGTAGCGATTGCGAATAACAATGGAGGGAAACAAGCATTGGA
GACTGTCCAACGGCTCCTTCCCGTGTTGTGTCAAGCCCACGGTTTGACGCCTGCACAAGTGGTCGCCATC
GCCTCGAATGGCGGCGGTAAGCAGGCGCTGGAAACAGTACAGCGCCTGCTGCCTGTACTGTGCCAGGATC
ATGGACTGACACCCGAACAGGTGGTCGCCATTGCTAATAATAACGGAGGACGGCCAGCCTTGGAGTCCAT
CGTAGCCCAATTGTCCAGGCCCGATCCCGCGTTGGCTGCGTTAACGAATGACCATCTGGTGGCGTTGGCA
TGTCTTGGTGGACGACCCGCGCTCGATGCAGTCAAAAAGGGTCTGCCTCATGCTCCCGCATTGATCAAAA
GAACCAACCGGCGGATTCCCGAGAGAACTTCCCATCGAGTCGCGGGATCC
