>Addgene plasmid #41239 | TAL3065 | addgene partial sequence | sequence record 56037 | JDS-TALEN-F 5'-TAGGGGTCGGTAAACAGTGG-3'
GTGGCGGGTGAGCTTAGGGGGCCTCCGCTCCAGCTCGACACCGGGCAGCTGCTGAAGATCGCGAAGAGAG
GGGGAGTAACAGCGGTAGAGGCAGTGCACGCCTGGCGCAATGCGCTCACCGGGGCCCCCTTGAACCTGAC
CCCAGACCAGGTAGTCGCAATCGCGAACAATAATGGGGGAAAGCAAGCCCTGGAAACCGTGCAAAGGTTG
TTGCCGGTCCTTTGTCAAGACCACGGCCTTACACCGGAGCAAGTCGTGGCCATTGCAAGCAACATCGGTG
GCAAACAGGCTCTTGAGACGGTTCAGAGACTTCTCCCAGTTCTCTGTCAAGCCCACGGGCTGACTCCCGA
TCAAGTTGTAGCGATTGCGTCGAACATTGGAGGGAAACAAGCATTGGAGACTGTCCAACGGCTCCTTCCC
GTGTTGTGTCAAGCCCACGGTTTGACGCCTGCACAAGTGGTCGCCATCGCCAACAACAACGGCGGTAAGC
AGGCGCTGGAAACAGTACAGCGCCTGCTGCCTGTACTGTGCCAGGATCATGGACTGACCCCAGACCAGGT
AGTCGCAATCGCGTCGAACATTGGGGGAAAGCAAGCCCTGGAAACCGTGCAAAGGTTGTTGCCGGTCCTT
TGTCAAGACCACGGCCTTACACCGGAGCAAGTCGTGGCCATTGCAAGCAACATCGGTGGCAAACAGGCTC
TTGAGACGGTTCAGAGACTTCTCCCAGTTCTCTGTCAAGCCCACGGGCTGACTCCCGATCAAGTTGTAGC
GATTGCGTCGAACATTGGAGGGAAACAAGCATTGGAGACTGTCCAACGGCTCCTTCCCGTGTTGTGTCAA
GCCCACGGTTTGACGCCTGCACAAGTGGTCGCCATCGCCTCCAATATTGGCGGTAAGCAGGCGCTGGAA
