[The description below was written by a language model from this plasmid's Addgene catalogue record.]
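Description:
TAL3065 is a TALEN expression plasmid encoding the "right" monomer of a nuclease pair directed against the zebrafish (D. rerio) egfl7 gene. It is built on the JDS74 backbone (about 6.4 kb without insert), a vector catalogued as mammalian expression with a T7 element. It is maintained in E. coli as a high-copy plasmid under ampicillin selection. The roughly 1.6 kb insert is not the egfl7 coding sequence itself. It is an engineered array of TAL effector repeats designed to recognise a specific binding site within the egfl7 locus. The array was introduced by restriction cloning into sites that were destroyed in the process.

The backbone supplies the flanking parts of the fusion protein: a 3X FLAG tag at the N terminus, useful for detecting the protein, and the wild-type FokI nuclease domain at the C terminus. Because FokI cleaves only as a dimer, this right-hand monomer is meant to be used with a matching left-hand TALEN that binds the opposite strand nearby. The two FokI domains then meet over the spacer and create a double-strand break, whose error-prone repair yields insertions and deletions that disrupt the gene. A CMV promoter drives expression in cells. The T7 designation implies a T7 promoter that would allow in vitro transcription of TALEN mRNA, the usual route for delivery into zebrafish embryos, though the record does not spell out its position. The BGH reverse sequencing primer suggests a BGH polyadenylation signal downstream. The associated work concerns targeted gene disruption in somatic zebrafish cells, and the insert name suggests the plasmid belongs to a set of TALENs made for the zebrafish community. No feature table was provided, so finer details of the backbone are not documented here.
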