Addgene plasmid #41239: TAL3065
Depositing lab: Keith Joung. Depositing organization: Massachusetts General Hospital. Publication: Targeted gene disruption in somatic zebrafish cells using engineered TALENs. Sander JD, Cade L, Khayter C, Reyon D, Peterson RT, Joung JK, Yeh JR. Nat Biotechnol. 2011 Aug 5;29(8):697-8. doi: 10.1038/nbt.1934. PubMed 21822241.
Backbone
  Vector backbone: JDS74
  Backbone manufacturer: Addgene plasmid #32288
  Backbone size w/o insert (bp): 6447
  Vector type: Mammalian Expression ; T7
Growth in bacteria
  Bacterial resistance: Ampicillin, 100 μg/mL
  Growth temperature: 37°C
  Growth strain: XL1 Blue
  Copy number: High Copy
Gene/Insert
  Gene/Insert name: ZebrafishCommunity-egfl7-Right (alt name: egfl7)
  Species: D. rerio (zebrafish)
  Insert size (bp): 1640
  Entrez Gene: egfl7 (a.k.a. EGFL7, MGC136669, MGC152804, zgc:136669, zgc:152804)
  Promoter: CMV
  Tag / fusion protein: 3X Flag (N terminal on backbone); WT FOKI (C terminal on backbone)
  Cloning method: Restriction Enzyme; 5′ cloning site N/A (destroyed during cloning); 3′ cloning site N/A (destroyed during cloning)
  Sequencing primers: 5′ CMV-F; 3′ BGH-rev
Terms and licenses: Academic/Nonprofit Terms; Industry Terms: Not Available to Industry
Depositor comments: Target binding site: TGAAGAAAAGACTCTGTG It is strongly recommended that users perform a diagnostic digest to verify this plasmid prior to use. For example, a double digest of the plasmid with BamHI and KpnI should result in two bands at 2.3kb and 5.8kb.
How to cite: TAL3065 was a gift from Keith Joung (Addgene plasmid # 41239 ; http://n2t.net/addgene:41239 ; RRID:Addgene_41239)
